Addgene plasmid #191486: 3'-ecRESCUE-mCherry
Purpose: ecDHFR DD-mCherry, an inducible ecRESCUE RNA base editor: TMP-induced ecDHFR DD expression allows reversible control of the expression of dRanCas13b-ADAR2-mCherry
Depositing lab: Xu Ma. Depositing organization: National Research Institute for Family Planning. Publication: ecRESCUE: a novel ecDHFR-regulated RESCUE system with reduced RNA off-targeting activity. Wang Y, Li G, Li X, Wang Y, Huang X, Hu X, Gao J. Cell Commun Signal. 2021 Jul 31;19(1):81. doi: 10.1186/s12964-021-00759-2. PubMed 34332602.
Backbone
  Vector backbone: pC0078 RESCUE
  Backbone manufacturer: Feng Zhang (Addgene plasmid # 130661)
  Vector type: Mammalian Expression, CRISPR
Growth in bacteria
  Bacterial resistance: Ampicillin, 100 μg/mL
  Growth temperature: 37°C
  Growth strain: DH5alpha
  Copy number: Unknown
Gene/Insert
  Gene/Insert name: dRanCas13b-hADAR2-mCherry-ecDHFR
  Species: H. sapiens (human); R. anatipestifer, E. coli
  Entrez Gene: folA (a.k.a. b0048, ECK0049, tmr, tmrA); ADARB1 (a.k.a. ADAR2, DRABA2, DRADA2, NEDHYMS, RED1)
  Promoter: CMV
  Cloning method: Unknown
Terms and licenses: Academic/Nonprofit Terms; Industry Terms: Not Available to Industry
How to cite: 3'-ecRESCUE-mCherry was a gift from Xu Ma (Addgene plasmid # 191486 ; http://n2t.net/addgene:191486 ; RRID:Addgene_191486)
