[The description below was written by a language model from this plasmid's Addgene catalogue record and pLannotate feature annotations shown in this document.]
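Description:
3'-ecRESCUE-mCherry is an 11,073 nt mammalian expression plasmid for drug-inducible RNA base editing, built on the pC0078 RESCUE backbone. It is propagated in E. coli through a high-copy ColE1/pUC-type origin and selected with ampicillin (AmpR under its own bla promoter). An f1 origin is also present, along with remnants of lac regulatory sequence. A separate SV40 promoter–neo–SV40 poly(A) cassette should allow G418 selection of transfected mammalian cells, although the record does not describe such use.

The payload is a single fusion open reading frame driven by the CMV enhancer/promoter and terminated by the bGH polyadenylation signal, with a T7 promoter just upstream of the coding region. According to the catalogue entry, it encodes catalytically dead Riemerella anatipestifer Cas13b (dRanCas13b) fused to the human ADAR2 deaminase domain, followed by mCherry and, at the C-terminus, the E. coli DHFR destabilizing domain (the "3'" in the name). The automated annotation detects the ADAR2 portion (matched to the rat orthologue), mCherry and an ecDHFR fragment. It leaves the roughly 3.3 kb stretch upstream of ADAR2 unlabelled, which is where the dCas13b coding sequence would be expected.

The ecDHFR degron targets the fusion protein for degradation unless the ligand trimethoprim (TMP) is supplied. TMP addition therefore stabilizes the editor, and its withdrawal reverses this, giving tunable control of editor levels with the aim of reducing off-target RNA editing. mCherry provides a fluorescent readout of editor abundance. No guide RNA cassette is annotated, so the guide is presumably supplied from a separate construct.
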