Features (pLannotate 1.2.2; 22 found; start..end, strand, type, name):
     28..80      -  misc_feature   bom (fragment): basis of mobility region from pBR322
    311..614     +  enhancer       CMV enhancer: human cytomegalovirus immediate early enhancer
    615..818     +  promoter       CMV promoter: human cytomegalovirus (CMV) immediate early promoter
    814..847     +  LTR            5' LTR (truncated) (fragment): truncated 5' long terminal repeat (LTR) from HIV-1
    863..881     +  promoter       T7 promoter: promoter for bacteriophage T7 RNA polymerase
   4214..5407    +  CDS            Adarb1 (fragment): RED1_RAT - Also known as Red1. Experimental evidence at protein level: Swiss-Prot protein existence level 1. Catalyzes the hydrolytic deamination of adenosine to inosine in double-stranded RNA (dsRNA) referred to as A-to-I RNA editing. This may affect gene expression and function in a number of ways that include mRNA translation by changing codons and hence the amino acid sequence of proteins; pre-mRNA splicing by altering splice site recognition sequences; RNA stability by changing sequences involved in nuclease recognition; genetic stability in the case of RNA virus genomes by changing seque
   5441..6148    +  CDS            mCherry: mCherry is a basic (constitutively fluorescent) red fluorescent protein published in 2004, derived from Discosoma sp.. It is reported to be a very rapidly-maturing monomer with low acid sensitivity.
   6148..6619    +  CDS            ecDHFR (fragment): E. coli dihydrofolate reductase; folA
   6670..6894    +  polyA_signal   bGH poly(A) signal: bovine growth hormone polyadenylation signal
   6898..6919    +  promoter       SV40 promoter (fragment): SV40 enhancer and early promoter
   6940..7368    +  rep_origin     f1 ori (sequence partly withheld): f1 bacteriophage origin of replication; arrow indicates direction of (+) strand synthesis
   7382..7711    +  promoter       SV40 promoter: SV40 enhancer and early promoter
   7778..8569    +  CDS            neo: KKA2_KLEPN - Also known as kan, nptII. Experimental evidence at protein level: Swiss-Prot protein existence level 1. Resistance to kanamycin, neomycin, paromomycin, ribostamycin, butirosin and gentamicin B. From Klebsiella pneumoniae.
   8593..8751    +  CDS            ble (fragment): BLE_KLEPN - Experimental evidence at protein level: Swiss-Prot protein existence level 1. Binding protein with a strong affinity to the bleomycin family of antibiotics. Binds to CL990; an antimitotic-antibiotic compound. From Klebsiella pneumoniae.
   8746..8867    +  polyA_signal   SV40 poly(A) signal: SV40 polyadenylation signal
   8938..8960    -  protein_bind   lac operator (fragment): The lac repressor binds to the lac operator to inhibit transcription in E. coli. This inhibition can be relieved by adding lactose or isopropyl-β-D-thiogalactopyranoside (IPTG). lac repressor encoded by lacI
   8964..8994    -  promoter       lac promoter: promoter for the E. coli lac operon
   9009..9030    -  protein_bind   CAP binding site: CAP binding activates transcription in the presence of cAMP. E. coli catabolite activator protein
   9043..9135    -  CDS            lacI (fragment): lac repressor; lacI; The lac repressor binds to the lac operator to inhibit transcription in E. coli. This inhibition can be relieved by adding lactose or isopropyl-β-D-thiogalactopyranoside (IPTG).
   9318..9906    -  rep_origin     ori: high-copy-number ColE1/pMB1/pBR322/pUC origin of replication
  10077..10937   -  CDS            AmpR: β-lactamase; bla; confers resistance to ampicillin, carbenicillin, and related antibiotics
  10938..11042   -  promoter       AmpR promoter: bla
>Addgene plasmid #191486 | 3'-ecRESCUE-mCherry | addgene full sequence | sequence record 374351 | Addgene NGS Result
GACGGATCGGGAGATCTCCCGATCCCCTATGGTGCACTCTCAGTACAATCTGCTCTGATGCCGCATAGTT
AAGCCAGTATCTGCTCCCTGCTTGTGTGTTGGAGGTCGCTGAGTAGTGCGCGAGCAAAATTTAAGCTACA
ACAAGGCAAGGCTTGACCGACAATTGCATGAAGAATCTGCTTAGGGTTAGGCGTTTTGCGCTGCTTCGCG
ATGTACGGGCCAGATATACGCGTTGACATTGATTATTGACTAGTTATTAATAGTAATCAATTACGGGGTC
ATTAGTTCATAGCCCATATATGGAGTTCAGCGTTACATAACTTACGGTAAATGGCCCGCCTGGCTGACCG
CCCAACGACCCCCGCCCATTGACGTCAATAATGACGTATGTTCCCATAGTAACGCCAATAGGGACTTTCC
ATTGACGTCAATGGGTGGAGTATTTACGGTAAACTGCCCACTTGGCAGTACATCAAGTGTATCATATGCC
AAGTACGCCCCCTATTGACGTCAATGACGGTAAATGGCCCGCCTGGCATTATGCCCAGTACATGACCTTA
TGGGACTTTCCTACTTGGCAGTACATCTACGTATTAGTCATCGCTATTACCATGGTGATGCGGTTTTGGC
AGTACATCAATGGGCGTGGATAGCGGTTTGACTCACGGGGATTTCCAAGTCTCCACCCCATTGACGTCAA
TGGGAGTTTGTTTTGGCACCAAAATCAACGGGACTTTCCAAAATGTCGTAACAACTCCGCCCCATTGACG
CAAATGGGCGGTAGGCGTGTACGGTGGGAGGTCTATATAAGCAGAGCTCTCTGGCTAACTAGAGAACCCA
CTGCTTACTGGCTTATCGAAATTAATACGACTCACTATAGGGAGACCCAAGCTGGCTAGCGTTTAAACTT
AAGCTTGCCACCATGGAGAAGCCCCTGCTGCCTAACGTGTATACCCTGAAGCACAAGTTCTTTTGGGGCG
CCTTCCTGAATATCGCCCGGCACAACGCCTTTATCACCATCTGCCACATCAATGAGCAGCTGGGCCTGAA
AACCCCCAGCAACGACGATAAGATCGTGGACGTGGTGTGCGAGACATGGAACAATATCCTGAACAATGAC
CACGATCTGCTGAAGAAGTCCCAGCTGACCGAGCTGATCCTGAAGCACTTCCCTTTTCTGACAGCCATGT
GCTACCACCCCCCTAAGAAGGAGGGCAAGAAGAAGGGCCACCAGAAGGAGCAGCAGAAGGAGAAGGAGAG
CGAGGCACAGTCCCAGGCAGAGGCCCTGAACCCATCCAAGCTGATCGAGGCCCTGGAGATCCTGGTGAAT
CAGCTGCACTCTCTGGCAAACTACTATAGCGCCTATAAGCACAAGAAGCCCGACGCCGAGAAGGATATCT
TCAAGCACCTGTATAAGGCCTTCGACGCCTCTCTGAGAATGGTGAAGGAGGATTATAAGGCCCACTTCAC
CGTGAATCTGACAAGGGACTTTGCCCACCTGAACCGCAAGGGCAAGAACAAGCAGGACAATCCCGACTTC
AACAGATACAGATTCGAGAAGGATGGCTTCTTTACCGAGTCTGGCCTGCTGTTCTTTACAAATCTGTTTC
TGGACAAGAGGGATGCCTATTGGATGCTGAAGAAGGTGTCCGGCTTCAAGGCCTCTCACAAGCAGCGCGA
GAAGATGACCACAGAGGTGTTTTGCAGGAGCCGCATCCTGCTGCCCAAGCTGAGGCTGGAGTCCCGCTAC
GACCACAACCAGATGCTGCTGGATATGCTGTCTGAGCTGAGCAGATGTCCTAAGCTGCTGTATGAGAAGC
TGAGCGAGGAGAATAAGAAGCACTTCCAGGTGGAGGCCGACGGCTTTCTGGATGAGATCGAGGAGGAGCA
GAACCCATTCAAGGACACCCTGATCCGGCACCAGGATAGATTCCCCTACTTTGCCCTGAGGTATCTGGAC
CTGAATGAGTCCTTCAAGTCTATCCGCTTTCAGGTGGATCTGGGCACATACCACTATTGTATCTACGACA
AGAAGATCGGCGATGAGCAGGAGAAGAGGCACCTGACCCGCACACTGCTGTCCTTCGGCCGGCTGCAGGA
CTTTACCGAGATCAACAGACCCCAGGAGTGGAAGGCCCTGACCAAGGACCTGGATTACAAGGAGACATCC
AATCAGCCTTTCATCTCTAAGACCACACCACACTATCACATCACCGACAACAAGATCGGCTTTCGGCTGG
GCACAAGCAAGGAGCTGTACCCCTCCCTGGAGATCAAGGATGGCGCCAATAGAATCGCCAAGTACCCTTA
TAACTCCGGCTTCGTGGCCCACGCCTTTATCTCTGTGCACGAGCTGCTGCCTCTGATGTTCTACCAGCAC
CTGACCGGCAAGAGCGAGGACCTGCTGAAGGAGACAGTGCGGCACATCCAGAGAATCTATAAGGACTTCG
AGGAGGAGCGGATCAATACCATCGAGGATCTGGAGAAGGCAAACCAGGGCAGACTGCCACTGGGAGCCTT
TCCCAAGCAGATGCTGGGCCTGCTGCAGAATAAGCAGCCTGATCTGTCCGAGAAGGCCAAGATCAAGATC
GAGAAGCTGATCGCCGAGACAAAGCTGCTGTCTCACAGGCTGAACACAAAGCTGAAGAGCTCCCCAAAGC
TGGGCAAGCGGAGAGAGAAGCTGATCAAGACAGGCGTGCTGGCCGACTGGCTGGTGAAGGATTTCATGCG
CTTTCAGCCCGTGGCCTACGACGCCCAGAATCAGCCTATCAAGTCTAGCAAGGCCAACTCCACCGAGTTC
TGGTTTATCAGGCGCGCCCTGGCCCTGTACGGAGGAGAGAAGAATAGGCTGGAGGGCTATTTCAAGCAGA
CCAACCTGATCGGCAACACAAATCCACACCCCTTCCTGAACAAGTTTAATTGGAAGGCCTGCAGGAATCT
GGTGGATTTCTACCAGCAGTATCTGGAGCAGCGCGAGAAGTTTCTGGAGGCCATCAAGAACCAGCCATGG
GAGCCCTACCAGTATTGCCTGCTGCTGAAGATCCCTAAGGAGAACAGGAAGAATCTGGTGAAGGGATGGG
AGCAGGGAGGAATCTCTCTGCCACGGGGCCTGTTTACCGAGGCCATCAGAGAGACACTGTCTGAGGACCT
GATGCTGAGCAAGCCAATCCGCAAGGAGATCAAGAAGCACGGCCGGGTGGGCTTCATCAGCAGAGCCATC
ACCCTGTACTTTAAGGAGAAGTATCAGGATAAGCACCAGAGCTTCTACAATCTGTCCTATAAGCTGGAGG
CAAAGGCACCACTGCTGAAGCGGGAGGAGCACTACGAGTATTGGCAGCAGAACAAGCCTCAGTCTCCAAC
CGAGAGCCAGAGGCTGGAGCTGCACACAAGCGACCGCTGGAAGGATTACCTGCTGTATAAGAGATGGCAG
CACCTGGAGAAGAAGCTGCGGCTGTACCGGAATCAGGACGTGATGCTGTGGCTGATGACCCTGGAGCTGA
CAAAGAACCACTTCAAGGAGCTGAACCTGAATTATCACCAGCTGAAGCTGGAGAATCTGGCCGTGAACGT
GCAGGAGGCCGATGCCAAGCTGAACCCTCTGAATCAGACCCTGCCCATGGTGCTGCCTGTGAAGGTGTAC
CCTGCCACAGCCTTTGGCGAGGTGCAGTACCACAAGACCCCAATCAGGACAGTGTATATCCGCGAGGAGC
ACACCAAGGCCCTGAAGATGGGCAACTTCAAGGCCCTGGTGAAGGACCGGAGACTGAATGGCCTGTTCTC
TTTTATCAAGGAGGAGAACGATACACAGAAGCACCCAATCAGCCAGCTGCGGCTGAGGCGCGAGCTGGAG
ATCTACCAGTCTCTGAGAGTGGACGCCTTCAAGGAGACACTGAGCCTGGAGGAGAAGCTGCTGAATAAGC
ACACATCCCTGTCCTCTCTGGAGAACGAGTTTAGGGCCCTGCTGGAGGAGTGGAAGAAGGAGTATGCCGC
CAGCTCCATGGTGACAGACGAGCACATCGCCTTCATCGCCAGCGTGGCCAATGCCTTCTGCGCCAACCAG
TACCCCTTCTACAAGGAGGCCCTGCACGCCCCTATCCCACTGTTCACCGTGGCCCAGCCCACCACAGAGG
AGAAGGATGGCCTGGGAATCGCAGAGGCCCTGCTGAAGGTGCTGAGGGAGTACTGTGAGATCGTGAAGTC
CCAGATCGGATCCAGCCTCCAAAAAAAGTTGGAGGAATTAGAACTAGGATCCCAGCTGCATTTACCGCAG
GTTTTAGCTGACGCTGTCTCACGCCTGGTCATAGGTAAGTTTGGTGACCTGACCGACAACTTCTCCTCCC
CTCACGCTCGCAGAATAGGTCTGGCTGGAGTCGTCATGACAACAGGCACAGATGTTAAAGATGCCAAGGT
GATATGTGTTTCTACAGGAGCAAAATGTATTAATGGTGAATACCTAAGTGATCGTGGCCTTGCATTAAAT
GACTGCCATGCAGAAATAGTATCTCGGAGATCCTTGCTCAGATTTCTTTATACACAACTTGAGCTTTACT
TAAATAACGAGGATGATCAAAAAAGATCCATCTTTCAGAAATCAGAGCGAGGGGGGTTTAGGCTGAAGGA
GAATATACAGTTTCATCTGTACATCAGCACCTCTCCCTGTGGAGATGCCAGAATCTTCTCACCACATGAG
GCAATCCTGGAAGAACCAGCAGATAGACACCCAAATCGTAAAGCAAGAGGACAGCTACGGACCAAAATAG
AGGCTGGTCAGGGGACGATTCCAGTGCGCAACAATGCGAGCATCCAAACGTGGGACGGGGTGCTGCAAGG
GGAGCGGCTGCTCACCATGTCCTGCAGTGACAAGATTGCACGCTGGAACGTGGTGGGCATCCAGGGATCA
CTGCTCAGCATTTTCGTGGAGCCCATTTACTTCTCGAGCATCATCCTGGGCAGCCTTTACCACGGGGACC
ACCTTTCCAGGGCCATGTACCAGCGGATCTCCAACATAGAGGACCTGCCACCTCTCTACACCCTCAACAA
GCCTTTGCTCACAGGCATCAGCAATGCAGAAGCACGGCAGCCAGGGAAGGCCCCCATATTCAGTGTCAAC
TGGACGGTAGGCGACTCCGCTATTGAGGTCATCAACGCCACGACTGGGAAGGGAGAGCTGGGCCGCGCGT
CCCGCCTGTGTAAGCACGCGTTGTACTGTCGCTGGATGCGTGTGCACGGCAAGGTTCCCTCCCACTTACT
ACGCTCCAAGATTACCAAGCCCAACGTGTACCATGAGACAAAGCTGGCGGCAAAGGAGTACCAGGCCGCC
AAGGCGCGTCTGTTCACAGCCTTCATCAAGGCGGGGCTGGGGGCCTGGGTGGAGAAGCCCACCGAGCAGG
ACCAGTTCTCACTCACGCTTCAACTGCCTCCACTTGAAAGACTGACACTGATGGTGAGCAAGGGCGAGGA
GGATAACATGGCCATCATCAAGGAGTTCATGCGCTTCAAGGTGCACATGGAGGGCTCCGTGAACGGCCAC
GAGTTCGAGATCGAGGGCGAGGGCGAGGGCCGCCCCTACGAGGGCACCCAGACCGCCAAGCTGAAGGTGA
CCAAGGGTGGCCCCCTGCCCTTCGCCTGGGACATCCTGTCCCCTCAGTTCATGTACGGCTCCAAGGCCTA
CGTGAAGCACCCCGCCGACATCCCCGACTACTTGAAGCTGTCCTTCCCCGAGGGCTTCAAGTGGGAGCGC
GTGATGAACTTCGAGGACGGCGGCGTGGTGACCGTGACCCAGGACTCCTCCCTGCAGGACGGCGAGTTCA
TCTACAAGGTGAAGCTGCGCGGCACCAACTTCCCCTCCGACGGCCCCGTAATGCAGAAGAAGACAATGGG
CTGGGAGGCCTCCTCCGAGCGGATGTACCCCGAGGACGGCGCCCTGAAGGGCGAGATCAAGCAGAGGCTG
AAGCTGAAGGACGGCGGCCACTACGACGCTGAGGTCAAGACCACCTACAAGGCCAAGAAGCCCGTGCAGC
TGCCCGGCGCCTACAACGTCAACATCAAGTTGGACATCACCTCCCACAACGAGGACTACACAATCGTGGA
ACAGTACGAACGCGCCGAGGGCCGCCACTCCACCGGCGGCATGGACGAGCTGTACAAGATCAGTCTGATT
GCGGCGTTAGCGGTAGATTACGTTATCGGCATGGAAAACGCCATGCCGTGGAACCTGCCTGCCGATCTCG
CCTGGTTTAAACGCAACACCTTAAATAAACCCGTGATTATGGGCCGCCATACCTGGGAATCAATCGGTCG
TCCGTTGCCAGGACGCAAAAATATTATCCTCAGCAGTCAACCGAGTACGGACGATCGCGTAACGTGGGTG
AAGTCGGTGGATGAAGCCATCGCGGCGTGTGGTGACGTACCAGAAATCATGGTGATTGGCGGCGGTCGCG
TTATTGAACAGTTCTTGCCAAAAGCGCAAAAACTGTATCTGACGCATATCGACGCAGAAGTGGAAGGCGA
CACCCATTTCCCGGATTACGAGCCGGATGACTGGGAATCGGTATTCAGCGAATTCCACGATGCTGATGCG
CAGAACTCTCACAGCTATTGCTTTGAGATTCTGGAGCGGGCGGCCGCTCGAGTCTAGAGGGCCCGTTTAA
ACCCGCTGATCAGCCTCGACTGTGCCTTCTAGTTGCCAGCCATCTGTTGTTTGCCCCTCCCCCGTGCCTT
CCTTGACCCTGGAAGGTGCCACTCCCACTGTCCTTTCCTAATAAAATGAGGAAATTGCATCGCATTGTCT
GAGTAGGTGTCATTCTATTCTGGGGGGTGGGGTGGGGCAGGACAGCAAGGGGGAGGATTGGGAAGACAAT
AGCAGGCATGCTGGGGATGCGGTGGGCTCTATGGCTTCTGAGGCGGAAAGAACCAGCTGGGGCTCTAGGG
GGTATCCCC
[124 nt withheld, positions 6940-7063]
C
[91 nt withheld, positions 7065-7155]
A
[49 nt withheld, positions 7157-7205]
CCTTTGACGTTGGAGTCCACGTTCTTT
[37 nt withheld, positions 7233-7269]
ACCCTATCTCGGTCTATTCTTTTGATTTATAAGGGATTTTGCCGATTTCGGCCTATTGGTTAAAAAATGA
GCTGATTTAACAAAAATTTAACGCGAATTAATTCTGTGGAATGTGTGTCAGTTAGGGTGTGGAAAGTCCC
CAGGCTCCCCAGCAGGCAGAAGTATGCAAAGCATGCATCTCAATTAGTCAGCAACCAGGTGTGGAAAGTC
CCCAGGCTCCCCAGCAGGCAGAAGTATGCAAAGCATGCATCTCAATTAGTCAGCAACCATAGTCCCGCCC
CTAACTCCGCCCATCCCGCCCCTAACTCCGCCCAGTTCCGCCCATTCTCCGCCCCATGGCTGACTAATTT
TTTTTATTTATGCAGAGGCCGAGGCCGCCTCTGCCTCTGAGCTATTCCAGAAGTAGTGAGGAGGCTTTTT
TGGAGGCCTAGGCTTTTGCAAAAAGCTCCCGGGAGCTTGTATATCCATTTTCGGATCTGATCAAGAGACA
GGATGAGGATCGTTTCGCATGATTGAACAAGATGGATTGCACGCAGGTTCTCCGGCCGCTTGGGTGGAGA
GGCTATTCGGCTATGACTGGGCACAACAGACAATCGGCTGCTCTGATGCCGCCGTGTTCCGGCTGTCAGC
GCAGGGGCGCCCGGTTCTTTTTGTCAAGACCGACCTGTCCGGTGCCCTGAATGAACTGCAGGACGAGGCA
GCGCGGCTATCGTGGCTGGCCACGACGGGCGTTCCTTGCGCAGCTGTGCTCGACGTTGTCACTGAAGCGG
GAAGGGACTGGCTGCTATTGGGCGAAGTGCCGGGGCAGGATCTCCTGTCATCTCACCTTGCTCCTGCCGA
GAAAGTATCCATCATGGCTGATGCAATGCGGCGGCTGCATACGCTTGATCCGGCTACCTGCCCATTCGAC
CACCAAGCGAAACATCGCATCGAGCGAGCACGTACTCGGATGGAAGCCGGTCTTGTCGATCAGGATGATC
TGGACGAAGAGCATCAGGGGCTCGCGCCAGCCGAACTGTTCGCCAGGCTCAAGGCGCGCATGCCCGACGG
CGAGGATCTCGTCGTGACCCATGGCGATGCCTGCTTGCCGAATATCATGGTGGAAAATGGCCGCTTTTCT
GGATTCATCGACTGTGGCCGGCTGGGTGTGGCGGACCGCTATCAGGACATAGCGTTGGCTACCCGTGATA
TTGCTGAAGAGCTTGGCGGCGAATGGGCTGACCGCTTCCTCGTGCTTTACGGTATCGCCGCTCCCGATTC
GCAGCGCATCGCCTTCTATCGCCTTCTTGACGAGTTCTTCTGAGCGGGACTCTGGGGTTCGAAATGACCG
ACCAAGCGACGCCCAACCTGCCATCACGAGATTTCGATTCCACCGCCGCCTTCTATGAAAGGTTGGGCTT
CGGAATCGTTTTCCGGGACGCCGGCTGGATGATCCTCCAGCGCGGGGATCTCATGCTGGAGTTCTTCGCC
CACCCCAACTTGTTTATTGCAGCTTATAATGGTTACAAATAAAGCAATAGCATCACAAATTTCACAAATA
AAGCATTTTTTTCACTGCATTCTAGTTGTGGTTTGTCCAAACTCATCAATGTATCTTATCATGTCTGTAT
ACCGTCGACCTCTAGCTAGAGCTTGGCGTAATCATGGTCATAGCTGTTTCCTGTGTGAAATTGTTATCCG
CTCACAATTCCACACAACATACGAGCCGGAAGCATAAAGTGTAAAGCCTGGGGTGCCTAATGAGTGAGCT
AACTCACATTAATTGCGTTGCGCTCACTGCCCGCTTTCCAGTCGGGAAACCTGTCGTGCCAGCTGCATTA
ATGAATCGGCCAACGCGCGGGGAGAGGCGGTTTGCGTATTGGGCGCTCTTCCGCTTCCTCGCTCACTGAC
TCGCTGCGCTCGGTCGTTCGGCTGCGGCGAGCGGTATCAGCTCACTCAAAGGCGGTAATACGGTTATCCA
CAGAATCAGGGGATAACGCAGGAAAGAACATGTGAGCAAAAGGCCAGCAAAAGGCCAGGAACCGTAAAAA
GGCCGCGTTGCTGGCGTTTTTCCATAGGCTCCGCCCCCCTGACGAGCATCACAAAAATCGACGCTCAAGT
CAGAGGTGGCGAAACCCGACAGGACTATAAAGATACCAGGCGTTTCCCCCTGGAAGCTCCCTCGTGCGCT
CTCCTGTTCCGACCCTGCCGCTTACCGGATACCTGTCCGCCTTTCTCCCTTCGGGAAGCGTGGCGCTTTC
TCATAGCTCACGCTGTAGGTATCTCAGTTCGGTGTAGGTCGTTCGCTCCAAGCTGGGCTGTGTGCACGAA
CCCCCCGTTCAGCCCGACCGCTGCGCCTTATCCGGTAACTATCGTCTTGAGTCCAACCCGGTAAGACACG
ACTTATCGCCACTGGCAGCAGCCACTGGTAACAGGATTAGCAGAGCGAGGTATGTAGGCGGTGCTACAGA
GTTCTTGAAGTGGTGGCCTAACTACGGCTACACTAGAAGAACAGTATTTGGTATCTGCGCTCTGCTGAAG
CCAGTTACCTTCGGAAAAAGAGTTGGTAGCTCTTGATCCGGCAAACAAACCACCGCTGGTAGCGGTGGTT
TTTTTGTTTGCAAGCAGCAGATTACGCGCAGAAAAAAAGGATCTCAAGAAGATCCTTTGATCTTTTCTAC
GGGGTCTGACGCTCAGTGGAACGAAAACTCACGTTAAGGGATTTTGGTCATGAGATTATCAAAAAGGATC
TTCACCTAGATCCTTTTAAATTAAAAATGAAGTTTTAAATCAATCTAAAGTATATATGAGTAAACTTGGT
CTGACAGTTACCAATGCTTAATCAGTGAGGCACCTATCTCAGCGATCTGTCTATTTCGTTCATCCATAGT
TGCCTGACTCCCCGTCGTGTAGATAACTACGATACGGGAGGGCTTACCATCTGGCCCCAGTGCTGCAATG
ATACCGCGAGACCCACGCTCACCGGCTCCAGATTTATCAGCAATAAACCAGCCAGCCGGAAGGGCCGAGC
GCAGAAGTGGTCCTGCAACTTTATCCGCCTCCATCCAGTCTATTAATTGTTGCCGGGAAGCTAGAGTAAG
TAGTTCGCCAGTTAATAGTTTGCGCAACGTTGTTGCCATTGCTACAGGCATCGTGGTGTCACGCTCGTCG
TTTGGTATGGCTTCATTCAGCTCCGGTTCCCAACGATCAAGGCGAGTTACATGATCCCCCATGTTGTGCA
AAAAAGCGGTTAGCTCCTTCGGTCCTCCGATCGTTGTCAGAAGTAAGTTGGCCGCAGTGTTATCACTCAT
GGTTATGGCAGCACTGCATAATTCTCTTACTGTCATGCCATCCGTAAGATGCTTTTCTGTGACTGGTGAG
TACTCAACCAAGTCATTCTGAGAATAGTGTATGCGGCGACCGAGTTGCTCTTGCCCGGCGTCAATACGGG
ATAATACCGCGCCACATAGCAGAACTTTAAAAGTGCTCATCATTGGAAAACGTTCTTCGGGGCGAAAACT
CTCAAGGATCTTACCGCTGTTGAGATCCAGTTCGATGTAACCCACTCGTGCACCCAACTGATCTTCAGCA
TCTTTTACTTTCACCAGCGTTTCTGGGTGAGCAAAAACAGGAAGGCAAAATGCCGCAAAAAAGGGAATAA
GGGCGACACGGAAATGTTGAATACTCATACTCTTCCTTTTTCAATATTATTGAAGCATTTATCAGGGTTA
TTGTCTCATGAGCGGATACATATTTGAATGTATTTAGAAAAATAAACAAATAGGGGTTCCGCGCACATTT
CCCCGAAAAGTGCCACCTGACGTC
